Addgene plasmid #83456: pcDNA4/TO h-PKD1 FLS (4107-4303)-GST
Purpose: Human PC1-CTp30 expression cassette with a GST-tag (678)
Depositing lab: Thomas Weimbs. Depositing organization: University of California, Santa Barbara. Publication: Regulation of Polycystin-1 Function by Calmodulin Binding. Doerr N, Wang Y, Kipp KR, Liu G, Benza JJ, Pletnev V, Pavlov TS, Staruschenko A, Mohieldin AM, Takahashi M, Nauli SM, Weimbs T. PLoS One. 2016 Aug 25;11(8):e0161525. doi: 10.1371/journal.pone.0161525. eCollection 2016. PONE-D-16-13986 PubMed 27560828.
Backbone
  Vector backbone: pcDNA4/TO/2xMyc/His
  Vector type: Mammalian Expression
Growth in bacteria
  Bacterial resistance: Ampicillin, 100 μg/mL
  Growth temperature: 37°C
  Growth strain: DH5alpha
  Copy number: High Copy
Gene/Insert
  Gene/Insert name: Polycystin-1
  Species: H. sapiens (human)
  Mutation: Amino-acids 4107-4303
  Entrez Gene: PKD1 (a.k.a. PBP, PC1, Pc-1, TRPP1)
  Tag / fusion protein: GST (C terminal on insert)
Terms and licenses: Academic/Nonprofit Terms; Industry Terms: Not Available to Industry
How to cite: pcDNA4/TO h-PKD1 FLS (4107-4303)-GST was a gift from Thomas Weimbs (Addgene plasmid # 83456 ; http://n2t.net/addgene:83456 ; RRID:Addgene_83456)
