[The description below was written by a language model from this plasmid's Addgene catalogue record and pLannotate feature annotations shown in this document.]
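Description:
pcDNA4/TO h-PKD1 FLS (4107-4303)-GST is a mammalian expression plasmid built on the pcDNA4/TO/2xMyc/His backbone. It encodes the C-terminal cytoplasmic portion of human polycystin-1 (PKD1), amino acids 4107–4303, described in the record as the PC1-CTp30 fragment. This fragment is fused at its C terminus to glutathione S-transferase from Schistosoma japonicum. The 6,393 nt depositor sequence shows the PKD1 fragment followed almost immediately by the GST coding sequence, and the unit ends in a bovine growth hormone polyadenylation signal. No Myc or His tag features are annotated, so the table does not show whether the backbone's tags are retained or expressed.

Transcription is driven by the CMV immediate-early enhancer and promoter. Short tet-operator matches just downstream of the promoter fit the pcDNA4/TO design. There, expression is constitutive in ordinary cells but is repressed in cells expressing the Tet repressor and induced by tetracycline or doxycycline. A second cassette places the Sh ble gene (BleoR) under the SV40 early promoter, with an SV40 poly(A) signal, for Zeocin selection of stable mammalian lines. The EM7 promoter upstream of the same gene allows it to be expressed in bacteria as well. In E. coli the plasmid is maintained at high copy from a ColE1/pUC-type origin and selected with ampicillin through AmpR. An f1 origin is also present.

The GST moiety suits glutathione-based pulldown and detection of the polycystin-1 tail. The associated study concerns regulation of polycystin-1 function by calmodulin binding, so the construct was probably used for interaction or functional assays of this fragment, although the record does not specify the experiments.
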