Features (pLannotate 1.2.2; 24 found; start..end, strand, type, name):
     36..80      -  misc_feature   bom (fragment): basis of mobility region from pBR322
    235..614     +  enhancer       CMV enhancer: human cytomegalovirus immediate early enhancer
    687..704     -  promoter       CMV promoter (fragment): human cytomegalovirus (CMV) immediate early promoter
    780..818     +  promoter       minimal CMV promoter: human cytomegalovirus (CMV) immediate early promoter
    820..839     +  promoter       PLtetO-1 promoter (fragment): modified phage lambda PL promoter with tet operator sites (Lutz and Bujard, 1997)
    841..860     +  promoter       PLtetO-1 promoter (fragment): modified phage lambda PL promoter with tet operator sites (Lutz and Bujard, 1997)
    868..901     +  promoter       TRE3GV promoter (fragment): 3rd-generation Tet-responsive promoter that can be activated by binding of Tet-On® 3G, optimized for retroviral and lentiviral vectors
   1023..1625    +  CDS            PKD1 (fragment): PKD1_HUMAN - Experimental evidence at protein level: Swiss-Prot protein existence level 1. Component of a heteromeric calcium-permeable ion channel formed by PKD1 and PKD2 that is activated by interaction between PKD1 and a Wnt family member, such as WNT3A and WNT9B (PubMed:27214281). Both PKD1 and PKD2 are required for channel activity (PubMed:27214281). Involved in renal tubulogenesis (PubMed:12482949). Involved in fluid- flow mechanosensation by the primary cilium in renal epithelium (By similarity). Acts as a regulator of cilium length, together with PKD2 (By similarity). The dynamic contr
   1635..2288    +  CDS            GST26_SCHJA: Experimental evidence at protein level: Swiss-Prot protein existence level 1. GST isoenzymes appear to play a central role in the parasite detoxification system. Other functions are also suspected including a role in increasing the solubility of haematin in the parasite gut. From Schistosoma japonicum (Blood fluke).
   2406..2630    +  polyA_signal   bGH poly(A) signal: bovine growth hormone polyadenylation signal
   2634..2655    +  promoter       SV40 promoter (fragment): SV40 enhancer and early promoter
   2676..3104    +  rep_origin     f1 ori (sequence partly withheld): f1 bacteriophage origin of replication; arrow indicates direction of (+) strand synthesis
   3118..3448    +  promoter       SV40 promoter: SV40 enhancer and early promoter
   3496..3543    +  promoter       EM7 promoter: synthetic bacterial promoter&nbsp
   3562..3936    +  CDS            BleoR: antibiotic-binding protein; Sh ble from Streptoalloteichus hindustanus; confers resistance to bleomycin, phleomycin, and Zeocin™
   3946..4071    +  CDS            ble (fragment): BLE_KLEPN - Experimental evidence at protein level: Swiss-Prot protein existence level 1. Binding protein with a strong affinity to the bleomycin family of antibiotics. Binds to CL990; an antimitotic-antibiotic compound. From Klebsiella pneumoniae.
   4066..4187    +  polyA_signal   SV40 poly(A) signal: SV40 polyadenylation signal
   4260..4276    -  protein_bind   lac operator: The lac repressor binds to the lac operator to inhibit transcription in E. coli. This inhibition can be relieved by adding lactose or isopropyl-β-D-thiogalactopyranoside (IPTG). lac repressor encoded by lacI
   4284..4314    -  promoter       lac promoter: promoter for the E. coli lac operon
   4329..4350    -  protein_bind   CAP binding site: CAP binding activates transcription in the presence of cAMP. E. coli catabolite activator protein
   4363..4455    -  CDS            lacI (fragment): lac repressor; lacI; The lac repressor binds to the lac operator to inhibit transcription in E. coli. This inhibition can be relieved by adding lactose or isopropyl-β-D-thiogalactopyranoside (IPTG).
   4638..5226    -  rep_origin     ori: high-copy-number ColE1/pMB1/pBR322/pUC origin of replication
   5397..6257    -  CDS            AmpR: β-lactamase; bla; confers resistance to ampicillin, carbenicillin, and related antibiotics
   6258..6362    -  promoter       AmpR promoter: bla
>Addgene plasmid #83456 | pcDNA4/TO h-PKD1 FLS (4107-4303)-GST | depositor full sequence | sequence record 159104 | pcDNA4/TO h-PKD1 FLS (4107-4303)-GST sequence 6393 bps
GACGGATCGGGAGATCTCCCGATCCCCTATGGTCGACTCTCAGTACAATCTGCTCTGATGCCGCATAGTT
AAGCCAGTATCTGCTCCCTGCTTGTGTGTTGGAGGTCGCTGAGTAGTGCGCGAGCAAAATTTAAGCTACA
ACAAGGCAAGGCTTGACCGACAATTGCATGAAGAATCTGCTTAGGGTTAGGCGTTTTGCGCTGCTTCGCG
ATGTACGGGCCAGATATACGCGTTGACATTGATTATTGACTAGTTATTAATAGTAATCAATTACGGGGTC
ATTAGTTCATAGCCCATATATGGAGTTCCGCGTTACATAACTTACGGTAAATGGCCCGCCTGGCTGACCG
CCCAACGACCCCCGCCCATTGACGTCAATAATGACGTATGTTCCCATAGTAACGCCAATAGGGACTTTCC
ATTGACGTCAATGGGTGGAGTATTTACGGTAAACTGCCCACTTGGCAGTACATCAAGTGTATCATATGCC
AAGTACGCCCCCTATTGACGTCAATGACGGTAAATGGCCCGCCTGGCATTATGCCCAGTACATGACCTTA
TGGGACTTTCCTACTTGGCAGTACATCTACGTATTAGTCATCGCTATTACCATGGTGATGCGGTTTTGGC
AGTACATCAATGGGCGTGGATAGCGGTTTGACTCACGGGGATTTCCAAGTCTCCACCCCATTGACGTCAA
TGGGAGTTTGTTTTGGAACCAAAATCAACGGGACTTTCCAAAATGTCGTAACAACTCCGCCCCATTGACG
CAATAGGGCGGTAGGCGTGTACGGTGGGAGGTCTATATAAGCAGAGCTCTCCCTATCAGTGATAGAGATC
TCCCTATCAGTGATAGAGATCGTCGACGAGCTCGTTTAGTGAACCGTCAGATCGCCTGGAGACGCCATCC
ACGCTGTTTTGACCTCCATAGAAGACACCGGGACCGATCCAGCCTCCGGACTCTAGCGTTTAAACTTAAG
CTTGGTACCGAGCTCGGATCCACTAGTCCAGTGTGGTGGAATTCTGTTATGGCCCGCTGGCGCTACCACG
CTTTGCGTGGAGAGCTGTACCGGCCGGCCTGGGAGCCCCAGGACTACGAGATGGTGGAGTTGTTCCTGCG
CAGGCTGCGCCTCTGGATGGGCCTCAGCAAGGTCAAGGAGTTCCGCCACAAAGTCCGCTTTGAAGGGATG
GAGCCGCTGCCCTCTCGCTCCTCCAGGGGCTCCAAGGTATCCCCGGATGTGCCCCCACCCAGCGCTGGCT
CCGATGCCTCGCACCCCTCCACCTCCTCCAGCCAGCTGGATGGGCTGAGCGTGAGCCTGGGCCGGCTGGG
GACAAGGTGTGAGCCCGAGCCCTCCCGCCTCCAAGCCGTGTTCGAGGCCCTGCTCACCCAGTTTGACCGA
CTCAACCAGGCCACAGAGGACGTCTACCAGCTGGAGCAGCAGCTGCACAGCCTGCAAGGCCGCAGGAGCA
GCCGGGCGCCCGCCGGATCTTCCCGTGGCCCATCCCCGGGCCTGCGGCCAGCACTGCCCAGCCGCCTTGC
CCGGGCCAGTCGGGGTGTGGACCTGGCCACTGGCCCCAGCAGGACACCCCTTCGGGCCAAGAACAAGGTC
CACCCCAGCAGCACTGCGGCCGCTATGTCCCCTATACTAGGTTATTGGAAAATTAAGGGCCTTGTGCAAC
CCACTCGACTTCTTTTGGAATATCTTGAAGAAAAATATGAAGAGCATTTGTATGAGCGCGATGAAGGTGA
TAAATGGCGAAACAAAAAGTTTGAATTGGGTTTGGAGTTTCCCAATCTTCCTTATTATATTGATGGTGAT
GTTAAATTAACACAGTCTATGGCCATCATACGTTATATAGCTGACAAGCACAACATGTTGGGTGGTTGTC
CAAAAGAGCGTGCAGAGATTTCAATGCTTGAAGGAGCGGTTTTGGATATTAGATACGGTGTTTCGAGAAT
TGCATATAGTAAAGACTTTGAAACTCTCAAAGTTGATTTTCTTAGCAAGCTACCTGAAATGCTGAAAATG
TTCGAAGATCGTTTATGTCATAAAACATATTTAAATGGTGATCATGTAACCCATCCTGACTTCATGTTGT
ATGACGCTCTTGATGTTGTTTTATACATGGACCCAATGTGCCTGGATGCGTTCCCAAAATTAGTTTGTTT
TAAAAAACGTATTGAAGCTATCCCACAAATTGATAAGTACTTGAAATCCAGCAAGTATATAGCATGGCCT
TTGCAGGGCTGGCAAGCCACGTTTGGTGGTGGCGACCATCCTCCAAAATCGGATTAGCTCGAGGTCACCC
ATTCGAACAAAAACTCATCTCAGAAGAGGATCTGAATATGCATACCGGTCATCATCACCATCACCATTGA
GTTTAAACCCGCTGATCAGCCTCGACTGTGCCTTCTAGTTGCCAGCCATCTGTTGTTTGCCCCTCCCCCG
TGCCTTCCTTGACCCTGGAAGGTGCCACTCCCACTGTCCTTTCCTAATAAAATGAGGAAATTGCATCGCA
TTGTCTGAGTAGGTGTCATTCTATTCTGGGGGGTGGGGTGGGGCAGGACAGCAAGGGGGAGGATTGGGAA
GACAATAGCAGGCATGCTGGGGATGCGGTGGGCTCTATGGCTTCTGAGGCGGAAAGAACCAGCTGGGGCT
CTAGGGGGTATCCCC
[124 nt withheld, positions 2676-2799]
C
[32 nt withheld, positions 2801-2832]
CA
[57 nt withheld, positions 2835-2891]
A
[49 nt withheld, positions 2893-2941]
CCTTTGACGTTGGAGTCCACGTTCTTT
[37 nt withheld, positions 2969-3005]
ACCCTATCTCGGTCTATTCTTTTGATTTATAAGGGATTTTGGGGATTTCGGCCTATTGGTTAAAAAATGA
GCTGATTTAACAAAAATTTAACGCGAATTAATTCTGTGGAATGTGTGTCAGTTAGGGTGTGGAAAGTCCC
CAGGCTCCCCAGGCAGGCAGAAGTATGCAAAGCATGCATCTCAATTAGTCAGCAACCAGGTGTGGAAAGT
CCCCAGGCTCCCCAGCAGGCAGAAGTATGCAAAGCATGCATCTCAATTAGTCAGCAACCATAGTCCCGCC
CCTAACTCCGCCCATCCCGCCCCTAACTCCGCCCAGTTCCGCCCATTCTCCGCCCCATGGCTGACTAATT
TTTTTTATTTATGCAGAGGCCGAGGCCGCCTCTGCCTCTGAGCTATTCCAGAAGTAGTGAGGAGGCTTTT
TTGGAGGCCTAGGCTTTTGCAAAAAGCTCCCGGGAGCTTGTATATCCATTTTCGGATCTGATCAGCACGT
GTTGACAATTAATCATCGGCATAGTATATCGGCATAGTATAATACGACAAGGTGAGGAACTAAACCATGG
CCAAGTTGACCAGTGCCGTTCCGGTGCTCACCGCGCGCGACGTCGCCGGAGCGGTCGAGTTCTGGACCGA
CCGGCTCGGGTTCTCCCGGGACTTCGTGGAGGACGACTTCGCCGGTGTGGTCCGGGACGACGTGACCCTG
TTCATCAGCGCGGTCCAGGACCAGGTGGTGCCGGACAACACCCTGGCCTGGGTGTGGGTGCGCGGCCTGG
ACGAGCTGTACGCCGAGTGGTCGGAGGTCGTGTCCACGAACTTCCGGGACGCCTCCGGGCCGGCCATGAC
CGAGATCGGCGAGCAGCCGTGGGGGCGGGAGTTCGCCCTGCGCGACCCGGCCGGCAACTGCGTGCACTTC
GTGGCCGAGGAGCAGGACTGACACGTGCTACGAGATTTCGATTCCACCGCCGCCTTCTATGAAAGGTTGG
GCTTCGGAATCGTTTTCCGGGACGCCGGCTGGATGATCCTCCAGCGCGGGGATCTCATGCTGGAGTTCTT
CGCCCACCCCAACTTGTTTATTGCAGCTTATAATGGTTACAAATAAAGCAATAGCATCACAAATTTCACA
AATAAAGCATTTTTTTCACTGCATTCTAGTTGTGGTTTGTCCAAACTCATCAATGTATCTTATCATGTCT
GTATACCGTCGACCTCTAGCTAGAGCTTGGCGTAATCATGGTCATAGCTGTTTCCTGTGTGAAATTGTTA
TCCGCTCACAATTCCACACAACATACGAGCCGGAAGCATAAAGTGTAAAGCCTGGGGTGCCTAATGAGTG
AGCTAACTCACATTAATTGCGTTGCGCTCACTGCCCGCTTTCCAGTCGGGAAACCTGTCGTGCCAGCTGC
ATTAATGAATCGGCCAACGCGCGGGGAGAGGCGGTTTGCGTATTGGGCGCTCTTCCGCTTCCTCGCTCAC
TGACTCGCTGCGCTCGGTCGTTCGGCTGCGGCGAGCGGTATCAGCTCACTCAAAGGCGGTAATACGGTTA
TCCACAGAATCAGGGGATAACGCAGGAAAGAACATGTGAGCAAAAGGCCAGCAAAAGGCCAGGAACCGTA
AAAAGGCCGCGTTGCTGGCGTTTTTCCATAGGCTCCGCCCCCCTGACGAGCATCACAAAAATCGACGCTC
AAGTCAGAGGTGGCGAAACCCGACAGGACTATAAAGATACCAGGCGTTTCCCCCTGGAAGCTCCCTCGTG
CGCTCTCCTGTTCCGACCCTGCCGCTTACCGGATACCTGTCCGCCTTTCTCCCTTCGGGAAGCGTGGCGC
TTTCTCAATGCTCACGCTGTAGGTATCTCAGTTCGGTGTAGGTCGTTCGCTCCAAGCTGGGCTGTGTGCA
CGAACCCCCCGTTCAGCCCGACCGCTGCGCCTTATCCGGTAACTATCGTCTTGAGTCCAACCCGGTAAGA
CACGACTTATCGCCACTGGCAGCAGCCACTGGTAACAGGATTAGCAGAGCGAGGTATGTAGGCGGTGCTA
CAGAGTTCTTGAAGTGGTGGCCTAACTACGGCTACACTAGAAGGACAGTATTTGGTATCTGCGCTCTGCT
GAAGCCAGTTACCTTCGGAAAAAGAGTTGGTAGCTCTTGATCCGGCAAACAAACCACCGCTGGTAGCGGT
GGTTTTTTTGTTTGCAAGCAGCAGATTACGCGCAGAAAAAAAGGATCTCAAGAAGATCCTTTGATCTTTT
CTACGGGGTCTGACGCTCAGTGGAACGAAAACTCACGTTAAGGGATTTTGGTCATGAGATTATCAAAAAG
GATCTTCACCTAGATCCTTTTAAATTAAAAATGAAGTTTTAAATCAATCTAAAGTATATATGAGTAAACT
TGGTCTGACAGTTACCAATGCTTAATCAGTGAGGCACCTATCTCAGCGATCTGTCTATTTCGTTCATCCA
TAGTTGCCTGACTCCCCGTCGTGTAGATAACTACGATACGGGAGGGCTTACCATCTGGCCCCAGTGCTGC
AATGATACCGCGAGACCCACGCTCACCGGCTCCAGATTTATCAGCAATAAACCAGCCAGCCGGAAGGGCC
GAGCGCAGAAGTGGTCCTGCAACTTTATCCGCCTCCATCCAGTCTATTAATTGTTGCCGGGAAGCTAGAG
TAAGTAGTTCGCCAGTTAATAGTTTGCGCAACGTTGTTGCCATTGCTACAGGCATCGTGGTGTCACGCTC
GTCGTTTGGTATGGCTTCATTCAGCTCCGGTTCCCAACGATCAAGGCGAGTTACATGATCCCCCATGTTG
TGCAAAAAAGCGGTTAGCTCCTTCGGTCCTCCGATCGTTGTCAGAAGTAAGTTGGCCGCAGTGTTATCAC
TCATGGTTATGGCAGCACTGCATAATTCTCTTACTGTCATGCCATCCGTAAGATGCTTTTCTGTGACTGG
TGAGTACTCAACCAAGTCATTCTGAGAATAGTGTATGCGGCGACCGAGTTGCTCTTGCCCGGCGTCAATA
CGGGATAATACCGCGCCACATAGCAGAACTTTAAAAGTGCTCATCATTGGAAAACGTTCTTCGGGGCGAA
AACTCTCAAGGATCTTACCGCTGTTGAGATCCAGTTCGATGTAACCCACTCGTGCACCCAACTGATCTTC
AGCATCTTTTACTTTCACCAGCGTTTCTGGGTGAGCAAAAACAGGAAGGCAAAATGCCGCAAAAAAGGGA
ATAAGGGCGACACGGAAATGTTGAATACTCATACTCTTCCTTTTTCAATATTATTGAAGCATTTATCAGG
GTTATTGTCTCATGAGCGGATACATATTTGAATGTATTTAGAAAAATAAACAAATAGGGGTTCCGCGCAC
ATTTCCCCGAAAAGTGCCACCTGACGTC
