>Addgene plasmid #83456 | pcDNA4/TO h-PKD1 FLS (4107-4303)-GST | addgene partial sequence | sequence record 164710 | CMV-F 5'-CGCAAATGGGCGGTAGGCGTG-3'
CCTATCAGTGATAGAGATCTCCCTATCAGTGATAGAGATCGTCGACGAGCTCGTTTAGTGAACCGTCAGA
TCGCCTGGAGACGCCATCCACGCTGTTTTGACCTCCATAGAAGACACCGGGACCGATCCAGCCTCCGGAC
TCTAGCGTTTAAACTTAAGCTTGGTACCGAGCTCGGATCCACTAGTCCAGTGTGGTGGAATTCTGTTATG
GCCCGCTGGCGCTACCACGCTTTGCGTGGAGAGCTGTACCGGCCGGCCTGGGAGCCCCAGGACTACGAGA
TGGTGGAGTTGTTCCTGCGCAGGCTGCGCCTCTGGATGGGCCTCAGCAAGGTCAAGGAGTTCCGCCACAA
AGTCCGCTTTGAAGGGATGGAGCCGCTGCCCTCTCGCTCCTCCAGGGGCTCCAAGGTATCCCCGGATGTG
CCCCCACCCAGCGCTGGCTCCGATGCCTCGCACCCCTCCACCTCCTCCAGCCAGCTGGATGGGCTGAGCG
TGAGCCTGGGCCGGCTGGGGACAAGGTGTGAGCCCGAGCCCTCCCGCCTCCAAGCCGTGTTCGAGGCCCT
GCTCACCCAGTTTGACCGACTCAACCAGGCCACAGAGGACGTCTACCAGCTGGAGCAGCAGCTGCACAGC
CTGCAAGGCCGCAGGAGCAGCCGGGCGCCCGCCGGATCTTCCCGTGGCCCATCCCCGGGCCTGCGGCCAG
CACTGCCCAGCCGCCTTGCCCGGGCCAGTCGGGGTGTGGACCTGGCCACTGGCCCCAGCAGGACACCCCT
TCGGGCCAAGAACAAGGTCCACCCCAGCAGCACTGCGGCCGCTATGTCCCCTATACTAGGTTATTGGAAA
ATTAAGGGCCTTGTGCAACCCACTCGACTTCTTTTGGAATATCTTGAAGAAAAATATGAAGAGCATTTGT
ATGAGCGCGATGAA
