>Addgene plasmid #83456 | pcDNA4/TO h-PKD1 FLS (4107-4303)-GST | addgene partial sequence | sequence record 164711 | BGH-rev 5'-TAGAAGGCACAGTCGAGG-3'
GATGGTGATGATGACCGGTATGCATATTCAGATCCTCTTCTGAGATGAGTTTTTGTTCGAATGGGTGACC
TCGAGCTAATCCGATTTTGGAGGATGGTCGCCACCACCAAACGTGGCTTGCCAGCCCTGCAAAGGCCATG
CTATATACTTGCTGGATTTCAAGTACTTATCAATTTGTGGGATAGCTTCAATACGTTTTTTAAAACAAAC
TAATTTTGGGAACGCATCCAGGCACATTGGGTCCATGTATAAAACAACATCAAGAGCGTCATACAACATG
AAGTCAGGATGGGTTACATGATCACCATTTAAATATGTTTTATGACATAAACGATCTTCGAACATTTTCA
GCATTTCAGGTAGCTTGCTAAGAAAATCAACTTTGAGAGTTTCAAAGTCTTTACTATATGCAATTCTCGA
AACACCGTATCTAATATCCAAAACCGCTCCTTCAAGCATTGAAATCTCTGCACGCTCTTTTGGACAACCA
CCCAACATGTTGTGCTTGTCAGCTATATAACGTATGATGGCCATAGACTGTGTTAATTTAACATCACCAT
CAATATAATAAGGAAGATTGGGAAACTCCAAACCCAATTCAAACTTTTTGTTTCGCCATTTATCACCTTC
ATCGCGCTCATACAAATGCTCTTCATATTTTTCTTCAAGATATTCCAAAAGAAGTCGAGTGGGTTGCACA
AGGCCCTTAATTTTCCAATAACCTAGTATAGGGGACATAGCGGCCGCAGTGCTGCTGGGGTGGACCTTGT
TCTTGGCCCGAAGGGGTGTCCTGCTGGGGCCAGTGGCCAGGTCCACACCCCGACTGGCCCGGGCAAGGCG
GCTGGGCAGTGCTGGCCGCAGGCCCGGGGATGGGCCACGGGAAGATCCGGCGGGCGCCCGGCTGCTCCTG
CGG
